Addgene plasmid #98381: UQCRB_pLX307
Purpose: Lentiviral expression of UQCRB
Depositing lab: William Hahn & Sefi Rosenbluh. Depositing organization: Monash University. Publication: Genetic and Proteomic Interrogation of Lower Confidence Candidate Genes Reveals Signaling Networks in beta-Catenin-Active Cancers. Rosenbluh J, Mercer J, Shrestha Y, Oliver R, Tamayo P, Doench JG, Tirosh I, Piccioni F, Hartenian E, Horn H, Fagbami L, Root DE, Jaffe J, Lage K, Boehm JS, Hahn WC. Cell Syst. 2016 Sep 28;3(3):302-316.e4. doi: 10.1016/j.cels.2016.09.001. PubMed 27684187.
Backbone
  Vector backbone: pLX307
  Backbone manufacturer: David Root (Addgene plasmid # 41392)
  Vector type: Mammalian Expression, Lentiviral
  Selectable markers: Puromycin
Growth in bacteria
  Bacterial resistance: Ampicillin, 100 μg/mL
  Growth temperature: 37°C
  Growth strain: NEB Stable
  Copy number: High Copy
Gene/Insert
  Gene/Insert name: UQCRB
  Species: H. sapiens (human)
  Entrez Gene: UQCRB (a.k.a. MC3DN3, QCR7, QP-C, QPC, UQBC, UQBP, UQCR6, UQPC)
  Promoter: E1Fa
  Tag / fusion protein: V5 (C terminal on backbone)
  Cloning method: Gateway Cloning
  Sequencing primers: 5′ TTCTTCCATTTCAGGTGTCGTGAG; 3′ GTGGATACGCTGCTTTAATGCCTT
Terms and licenses: Academic/Nonprofit Terms; Industry Terms: Not Available to Industry
How to cite: UQCRB_pLX307 was a gift from William Hahn & Sefi Rosenbluh (Addgene plasmid # 98381 ; http://n2t.net/addgene:98381 ; RRID:Addgene_98381)
