[The description below was written by a language model from this plasmid's Addgene catalogue record and pLannotate feature annotations shown in this document.]
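Description:
UQCRB_pLX307 is a lentiviral mammalian expression plasmid carrying the human UQCRB open reading frame in the pLX307 Gateway destination backbone. UQCRB encodes a subunit of ubiquinol-cytochrome c oxidoreductase (complex III) of the mitochondrial respiratory chain. The coding sequence sits between attB1 and attB2 sites left by Gateway recombination and is driven by the strong constitutive EF-1α promoter (written "E1Fa" in the catalogue entry). A V5 epitope tag supplied by the backbone lies just downstream of attB2, giving a C-terminally tagged protein that can be detected with anti-V5 reagents. A WPRE follows the cassette to enhance transcript stability and expression.

The transfer-vector architecture is that of a third-generation, self-inactivating HIV-1 system. An RSV promoter fused to a truncated 5' LTR drives production of the genomic RNA, followed by the Ψ packaging signal with a partial gag sequence, the RRE for Rev-dependent nuclear export, a cPPT/CTS, and a ΔU3 3' LTR that inactivates LTR promoter activity after integration. Upstream of the EF-1α cassette, an SV40 early promoter drives puromycin N-acetyltransferase, allowing selection of transduced cells with puromycin. An SV40 poly(A) signal and SV40 origin lie beyond the 3' LTR. In bacteria the plasmid is maintained through a high-copy ColE1/pUC-type origin and ampicillin resistance, and an f1 origin is also present. Several short annotations (fragments of a U6 promoter, lacZα, lacI and small t antigen) appear to be backbone remnants rather than functional parts.

The stated purpose is lentiviral expression of UQCRB. The plasmid comes from a study that interrogated candidate genes in β-catenin-active cancers.
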