Features (pLannotate 1.2.2; 34 found; start..end, strand, type, name):
     25..91      +  CDS            small t antigen (fragment): SV40 (simian virus 40) small t antigen
     98..1276    +  promoter       EF-1α promoter: strong constitutive promoter for human elongation factor EF-1α
   1297..1314    +  protein_bind   attB1 (fragment): mutant version of attB; core recombination site for the Gateway® BP reaction BP Clonase™
   1320..1652    +  CDS            UQCRB: QCR7_HUMAN - Also known as UQBP. Experimental evidence at protein level: Swiss-Prot protein existence level 1. Component of the ubiquinol-cytochrome c oxidoreductase, a multisubunit transmembrane complex that is part of the mitochondrial electron transport chain which drives oxidative phosphorylation. The respiratory chain contains 3 multisubunit complexes succinate dehydrogenase (complex II, CII), ubiquinol-cytochrome c oxidoreductase (cytochrome b-c1 complex, complex III, CIII) and cytochrome c oxidase (complex IV, CIV), that cooperate to transfer electrons derived from NADH and succinate to
   1654..1678    -  protein_bind   attB2: mutant version of attB; recombination site for the Gateway® BP reaction BP Clonase™
   1686..1727    +  CDS            V5 tag: epitope tag from simian virus 5
   1743..1796    +  promoter       U6 promoter (fragment): RNA polymerase III promoter for human U6 snRNA
   1838..2426    +  misc_feature   WPRE: woodchuck hepatitis virus posttranscriptional regulatory element
   2477..2496    +  misc_feature   cPPT/CTS (fragment): central polypurine tract and central termination sequence of HIV-1
   2498..2731    +  LTR            3' LTR (ΔU3): self-inactivating 3' long terminal repeat (LTR) from HIV-1
   2809..2930    +  polyA_signal   SV40 poly(A) signal: SV40 polyadenylation signal
   2970..3105    +  rep_origin     SV40 ori: SV40 origin of replication
   3126..3144    -  promoter       T7 promoter: promoter for bacteriophage T7 RNA polymerase
   3152..3307    +  CDS            lacZα (fragment): LacZα fragment of β-galactosidase; lacZ fragment
   3312..3740    +  rep_origin     f1 ori (sequence partly withheld): f1 bacteriophage origin of replication; arrow indicates direction of (+) strand synthesis
   3793..3897    +  promoter       AmpR promoter: bla
   3898..4758    +  CDS            AmpR: β-lactamase; bla; confers resistance to ampicillin, carbenicillin, and related antibiotics
   4929..5517    +  rep_origin     ori: high-copy-number ColE1/pMB1/pBR322/pUC origin of replication
   5700..5792    +  CDS            lacI (fragment): lac repressor; lacI; The lac repressor binds to the lac operator to inhibit transcription in E. coli. This inhibition can be relieved by adding lactose or isopropyl-β-D-thiogalactopyranoside (IPTG).
   5805..5826    +  protein_bind   CAP binding site: CAP binding activates transcription in the presence of cAMP. E. coli catabolite activator protein
   5841..5871    +  promoter       lac promoter: promoter for the E. coli lac operon
   5879..5895    +  protein_bind   lac operator: The lac repressor binds to the lac operator to inhibit transcription in E. coli. This inhibition can be relieved by adding lactose or isopropyl-β-D-thiogalactopyranoside (IPTG). lac repressor encoded by lacI
   5940..5958    +  promoter       T3 promoter: promoter for bacteriophage T3 RNA polymerase
   5986..6212    +  promoter       RSV promoter: Rous sarcoma virus enhancer/promoter
   6213..6393    +  LTR            5' LTR (truncated): truncated 5' long terminal repeat (LTR) from HIV-1
   6440..6565    +  misc_feature   HIV-1 Ψ: packaging signal of human immunodeficiency virus type 1
   6549..6912    +  CDS            HIV-1 gag (fragment): gag protein from human immunodeficiency virus 1; gag
   7058..7291    +  misc_feature   RRE: The Rev response element (RRE) of HIV-1 allows for Rev-dependent mRNA export from the nucleus to the cytoplasm.
   7514..7693    +  CDS            env (fragment): ENV_HV1H2 - Experimental evidence at protein level: Swiss-Prot protein existence level 1. [Transmembrane protein gp41]: Acts as a class I viral fusion protein. Under the current model, the protein has at least 3 conformational states: pre-fusion native state, pre-hairpin intermediate state, and post-fusion hairpin state. During fusion of viral and target intracellular membranes, the coiled coil regions (heptad repeats) assume a trimer-of-hairpins structure, positioning the fusion peptide in close proximity to the C-terminal region of the ectodomain. The formation of this structure appears to d
   7700..7723    +  promoter       SV40 promoter (fragment): SV40 early promoter
   7724..7795    +  promoter       SV40 promoter (fragment): SV40 enhancer and early promoter
   7819..7954    +  rep_origin     SV40 ori: SV40 origin of replication
   8000..8596    +  CDS            PuroR (fragment): puromycin N-acetyltransferase; pac from Streptomyces; confers resistance to puromycin
   8645..8762    +  misc_feature   cPPT/CTS: central polypurine tract and central termination sequence of HIV-1
>Addgene plasmid #98381 | UQCRB_pLX307 | addgene full sequence | sequence record 190417 | Addgene NGS Result
GGCTCGAGGCCTGCAGGTGCAAAGATGGATAAAGTTTTAAACAGAGAGGAATCTTTGCAGCTAATGGACC
TTCTAGGTCTTGAAAGGAGTGGGAATTGGCTCCGGTGCCCGTCAGTGGGCAGAGCGCACATCGCCCACAG
TCCCCGAGAAGTTGGGGGGAGGGGTCGGCAATTGAACCGGTGCCTAGAGAAGGTGGCGCGGGGTAAACTG
GGAAAGTGATGTCGTGTACTGGCTCCGCCTTTTTCCCGAGGGTGGGGGAGAACCGTATATAAGTGCAGTA
GTCGCCGTGAACGTTCTTTTTCGCAACGGGTTTGCCGCCAGAACACAGGTAAGTGCCGTGTGTGGTTCCC
GCGGGCCTGGCCTCTTTACGGGTTATGGCCCTTGCGTGCCTTGAATTACTTCCACCTGGCTGCAGTACGT
GATTCTTGATCCCGAGCTTCGGGTTGGAAGTGGGTGGGAGAGTTCGAGGCCTTGCGCTTAAGGAGCCCCT
TCGCCTCGTGCTTGAGTTGAGGCCTGGCCTGGGCGCTGGGGCCGCCGCGTGCGAATCTGGTGGCACCTTC
GCGCCTGTCTCGCTGCTTTCGATAAGTCTCTAGCCATTTAAAATTTTTGATGACCTGCTGCGACGCTTTT
TTTCTGGCAAGATAGTCTTGTAAATGCGGGCCAAGATCTGCACACTGGTATTTCGGTTTTTGGGGCCGCG
GGCGGCGACGGGGCCCGTGCGTCCCAGCGCACATGTTCGGCGAGGCGGGGCCTGCGAGCGCGGCCACCGA
GAATCGGACGGGGGTAGTCTCAAGCTGGCCGGCCTGCTCTGGTGCCTGGCCTCGCGCCGCCGTGTATCGC
CCCGCCCTGGGCGGCAAGGCTGGCCCGGTCGGCACCAGTTGCGTGAGCGGAAAGATGGCCGCTTCCCGGC
CCTGCTGCAGGGAGCTCAAAATGGAGGACGCGGCGCTCGGGAGAGCGGGCGGGTGAGTCACCCACACAAA
GGAAAAGGGCCTTTCCGTCCTCAGCCGTCGCTTCATGTGACTCCACGGAGTACCGGGCGCCGTCCAGGCA
CCTCGATTAGTTCTCGAGCTTTTGGAGTACGTCGTCTTTAGGTTGGGGGGAGGGGTTTTATGCGATGGAG
TTTCCCCACACTGAGTGGGTGGAGACTGAAGTTAGGCCAGCTTGGCACTTGATGTAATTCTCCTTGGAAT
TTGCCCTTTTTGAGTTTGGATCTTGGTTCATTCTCAAGCCTCAGACAGTGGTTCAAAGTTTTTTTCTTCC
ATTTCAGGTGTCGTGAGGCTAGCATCGATTGATCAACAAGTTTGTACAAAAAAGTTGGCATGGCTGGTAA
GCAGGCCGTTTCAGCATCAGGCAAGTGGCTGGATGGTATTCGAAAATGGTATTACAATGCTGCAGGATTC
AATAAACTGGGGTTAATGCGAGATGATACAATATACGAGGATGAAGATGTAAAAGAAGCCATAAGAAGAC
TTCCTGAGAACCTTTATAATGACAGGATGTTTCGCATTAAGAGGGCACTGGACCTGAACTTGAAGCATCA
GATCTTGCCTAAAGAGCAGTGGACCAAATATGAAGAGGAAAATTTCTACCTTGAACCGTATCTGAAAGAG
GTTATTCGGGAAAGAAAAGAAAGAGAAGAATGGGCAAAGAAGTACCCAACTTTCTTGTACAAAGTGGTTG
ATATCGGTAAGCCTATCCCTAACCCTCTCCTCGGTCTCGATTCTACGTAGTAATGAACTAGTCCGTAACT
TGAAAGTATTTCGATTTCTTGGCTTTATATATCTTGTGGAAAGGACGAACCCTAGGACTAGCTCCCCAAA
CCACGCGTTAAGTCGACAATCAACCTCTGGATTACAAAATTTGTGAAAGATTGACTGGTATTCTTAACTA
TGTTGCTCCTTTTACGCTATGTGGATACGCTGCTTTAATGCCTTTGTATCATGCTATTGCTTCCCGTATG
GCTTTCATTTTCTCCTCCTTGTATAAATCCTGGTTGCTGTCTCTTTATGAGGAGTTGTGGCCCGTTGTCA
GGCAACGTGGCGTGGTGTGCACTGTGTTTGCTGACGCAACCCCCACTGGTTGGGGCATTGCCACCACCTG
TCAGCTCCTTTCCGGGACTTTCGCTTTCCCCCTCCCTATTGCCACGGCGGAACTCATCGCCGCCTGCCTT
GCCCGCTGCTGGACAGGGGCTCGGCTGTTGGGCACTGACAATTCCGTGGTGTTGTCGGGGAAATCATCGT
CCTTTCCTTGGCTGCTCGCCTGTGTTGCCACCTGGATTCTGCGCGGGACGTCCTTCTGCTACGTCCCTTC
GGCCCTCAATCCAGCGGACCTTCCTTCCCGCGGCCTGCTGCCGGCTCTGCGGCCTCTTCCGCGTCTTCGC
CTTCGCCCTCAGACGAGTCGGATCTCCCTTTGGGCCGCCTCCCCGCGTCGACTTTAAGACCAATGACTTA
CAAGGCAGCTGTAGATCTTAGCCACTTTTTAAAAGAAAAGGGGGGACTGGAAGGGCTAATTCACTCCCAA
CGAAGACAAGATCTGCTTTTTGCTTGTACTGGGTCTCTCTGGTTAGACCAGATCTGAGCCTGGGAGCTCT
CTGGCTAACTAGGGAACCCACTGCTTAAGCCTCAATAAAGCTTGCCTTGAGTGCTTCAAGTAGTGTGTGC
CCGTCTGTTGTGTGACTCTGGTAACTAGAGATCCCTCAGACCCTTTTAGTCAGTGTGGAAAATCTCTAGC
AGTACGTATAGTAGTTCATGTCATCTTATTATTCAGTATTTATAACTTGCAAAGAAATGAATATCAGAGA
GTGAGAGGAACTTGTTTATTGCAGCTTATAATGGTTACAAATAAAGCAATAGCATCACAAATTTCACAAA
TAAAGCATTTTTTTCACTGCATTCTAGTTGTGGTTTGTCCAAACTCATCAATGTATCTTATCATGTCTGG
CTCTAGCTATCCCGCCCCTAACTCCGCCCATCCCGCCCCTAACTCCGCCCAGTTCCGCCCATTCTCCGCC
CCATGGCTGACTAATTTTTTTTATTTATGCAGAGGCCGAGGCCGCCTCGGCCTCTGAGCTATTCCAGAAG
TAGTGAGGAGGCTTTTTTGGAGGCCTAGGGACGTACCCAATTCGCCCTATAGTGAGTCGTATTACGCGCG
CTCACTGGCCGTCGTTTTACAACGTCGTGACTGGGAAAACCCTGGCGTTACCCAACTTAATCGCCTTGCA
GCACATCCCCCTTTCGCCAGCTGGCGTAATAGCGAAGAGGCCCGCACCGATCGCCCTTCCCAACAGTTGC
GCAGCCTGAATGGCGAATGGG
[124 nt withheld, positions 3312-3435]
C
[91 nt withheld, positions 3437-3527]
A
[49 nt withheld, positions 3529-3577]
CCTTTGACGTTGGAGTCCACGTTCTTT
[37 nt withheld, positions 3605-3641]
ACCCTATCTCGGTCTATTCTTTTGATTTATAAGGGATTTTGCCGATTTCGGCCTATTGGTTAAAAAATGA
GCTGATTTAACAAAAATTTAACGCGAATTTTAACAAAATATTAACGCTTACAATTTAGGTGGCACTTTTC
GGGGAAATGTGCGCGGAACCCCTATTTGTTTATTTTTCTAAATACATTCAAATATGTATCCGCTCATGAG
ACAATAACCCTGATAAATGCTTCAATAATATTGAAAAAGGAAGAGTATGAGTATTCAACATTTCCGTGTC
GCCCTTATTCCCTTTTTTGCGGCATTTTGCCTTCCTGTTTTTGCTCACCCAGAAACGCTGGTGAAAGTAA
AAGATGCTGAAGATCAGTTGGGTGCACGAGTGGGTTACATCGAACTGGATCTCAACAGCGGTAAGATCCT
TGAGAGTTTTCGCCCCGAAGAACGTTTTCCAATGATGAGCACTTTTAAAGTTCTGCTATGTGGCGCGGTA
TTATCCCGTATTGACGCCGGGCAAGAGCAACTCGGTCGCCGCATACACTATTCTCAGAATGACTTGGTTG
AGTACTCACCAGTCACAGAAAAGCATCTTACGGATGGCATGACAGTAAGAGAATTATGCAGTGCTGCCAT
AACCATGAGTGATAACACTGCGGCCAACTTACTTCTGACAACGATCGGAGGACCGAAGGAGCTAACCGCT
TTTTTGCACAACATGGGGGATCATGTAACTCGCCTTGATCGTTGGGAACCGGAGCTGAATGAAGCCATAC
CAAACGACGAGCGTGACACCACGATGCCTGTAGCAATGGCAACAACGTTGCGCAAACTATTAACTGGCGA
ACTACTTACTCTAGCTTCCCGGCAACAATTAATAGACTGGATGGAGGCGGATAAAGTTGCAGGACCACTT
CTGCGCTCGGCCCTTCCGGCTGGCTGGTTTATTGCTGATAAATCTGGAGCCGGTGAGCGTGGGTCTCGCG
GTATCATTGCAGCACTGGGGCCAGATGGTAAGCCCTCCCGTATCGTAGTTATCTACACGACGGGGAGTCA
GGCAACTATGGATGAACGAAATAGACAGATCGCTGAGATAGGTGCCTCACTGATTAAGCATTGGTAACTG
TCAGACCAAGTTTACTCATATATACTTTAGATTGATTTAAAACTTCATTTTTAATTTAAAAGGATCTAGG
TGAAGATCCTTTTTGATAATCTCATGACCAAAATCCCTTAACGTGAGTTTTCGTTCCACTGAGCGTCAGA
CCCCGTAGAAAAGATCAAAGGATCTTCTTGAGATCCTTTTTTTCTGCGCGTAATCTGCTGCTTGCAAACA
AAAAAACCACCGCTACCAGCGGTGGTTTGTTTGCCGGATCAAGAGCTACCAACTCTTTTTCCGAAGGTAA
CTGGCTTCAGCAGAGCGCAGATACCAAATACTGTTCTTCTAGTGTAGCCGTAGTTAGGCCACCACTTCAA
GAACTCTGTAGCACCGCCTACATACCTCGCTCTGCTAATCCTGTTACCAGTGGCTGCTGCCAGTGGCGAT
AAGTCGTGTCTTACCGGGTTGGACTCAAGACGATAGTTACCGGATAAGGCGCAGCGGTCGGGCTGAACGG
GGGGTTCGTGCACACAGCCCAGCTTGGAGCGAACGACCTACACCGAACTGAGATACCTACAGCGTGAGCT
ATGAGAAAGCGCCACGCTTCCCGAAGGGAGAAAGGCGGACAGGTATCCGGTAAGCGGCAGGGTCGGAACA
GGAGAGCGCACGAGGGAGCTTCCAGGGGGAAACGCCTGGTATCTTTATAGTCCTGTCGGGTTTCGCCACC
TCTGACTTGAGCGTCGATTTTTGTGATGCTCGTCAGGGGGGCGGAGCCTATGGAAAAACGCCAGCAACGC
GGCCTTTTTACGGTTCCTGGCCTTTTGCTGGCCTTTTGCTCACATGTTCTTTCCTGCGTTATCCCCTGAT
TCTGTGGATAACCGTATTACCGCCTTTGAGTGAGCTGATACCGCTCGCCGCAGCCGAACGACCGAGCGCA
GCGAGTCAGTGAGCGAGGAAGCGGAAGAGCGCCCAATACGCAAACCGCCTCTCCCCGCGCGTTGGCCGAT
TCATTAATGCAGCTGGCACGACAGGTTTCCCGACTGGAAAGCGGGCAGTGAGCGCAACGCAATTAATGTG
AGTTAGCTCACTCATTAGGCACCCCAGGCTTTACACTTTATGCTTCCGGCTCGTATGTTGTGTGGAATTG
TGAGCGGATAACAATTTCACACAGGAAACAGCTATGACCATGATTACGCCAAGCGCGCAATTAACCCTCA
CTAAAGGGAACAAAAGCTGGAGCTGCAAGCTTAATGTAGTCTTATGCAATACTCTTGTAGTCTTGCAACA
TGGTAACGATGAGTTAGCAACATGCCTTACAAGGAGAGAAAAAGCACCGTGCATGCCGATTGGTGGAAGT
AAGGTGGTACGATCGTGCCTTATTAGGAAGGCAACAGACGGGTCTGACATGGATTGGACGAACCACTGAA
TTGCCGCATTGCAGAGATATTGTATTTAAGTGCCTAGCTCGATACATAAACGGGTCTCTCTGGTTAGACC
AGATCTGAGCCTGGGAGCTCTCTGGCTAACTAGGGAACCCACTGCTTAAGCCTCAATAAAGCTTGCCTTG
AGTGCTTCAAGTAGTGTGTGCCCGTCTGTTGTGTGACTCTGGTAACTAGAGATCCCTCAGACCCTTTTAG
TCAGTGTGGAAAATCTCTAGCAGTGGCGCCCGAACAGGGACTTGAAAGCGAAAGGGAAACCAGAGGAGCT
CTCTCGACGCAGGACTCGGCTTGCTGAAGCGCGCACGGCAAGAGGCGAGGGGCGGCGACTGGTGAGTACG
CCAAAAATTTTGACTAGCGGAGGCTAGAAGGAGAGAGATGGGTGCGAGAGCGTCAGTATTAAGCGGGGGA
GAATTAGATCGCGATGGGAAAAAATTCGGTTAAGGCCAGGGGGAAAGAAAAAATATAAATTAAAACATAT
AGTATGGGCAAGCAGGGAGCTAGAACGATTCGCAGTTAATCCTGGCCTGTTAGAAACATCAGAAGGCTGT
AGACAAATACTGGGACAGCTACAACCATCCCTTCAGACAGGATCAGAAGAACTTAGATCATTATATAATA
CAGTAGCAACCCTCTATTGTGTGCATCAAAGGATAGAGATAAAAGACACCAAGGAAGCTTTAGACAAGAT
AGAGGAAGAGCAAAACAAAAGTAAGACCACCGCACAGCAAGCGGCCGCTGATCTTCAGACCTGGAGGAGG
AGATATGAGGGACAATTGGAGAAGTGAATTATATAAATATAAAGTAGTAAAAATTGAACCATTAGGAGTA
GCACCCACCAAGGCAAAGAGAAGAGTGGTGCAGAGAGAAAAAAGAGCAGTGGGAATAGGAGCTTTGTTCC
TTGGGTTCTTGGGAGCAGCAGGAAGCACTATGGGCGCAGCGTCAATGACGCTGACGGTACAGGCCAGACA
ATTATTGTCTGGTATAGTGCAGCAGCAGAACAATTTGCTGAGGGCTATTGAGGCGCAACAGCATCTGTTG
CAACTCACAGTCTGGGGCATCAAGCAGCTCCAGGCAAGAATCCTGGCTGTGGAAAGATACCTAAAGGATC
AACAGCTCCTGGGGATTTGGGGTTGCTCTGGAAAACTCATTTGCACCACTGCTGTGCCTTGGAATGCTAG
TTGGAGTAATAAATCTCTGGAACAGATTTGGAATCACACGACCTGGATGGAGTGGGACAGAGAAATTAAC
AATTACACAAGCTTAATACACTCCTTAATTGAAGAATCGCAAAACCAGCAAGAAAAGAATGAACAAGAAT
TATTGGAATTAGATAAATGGGAAGTTTGTGGAATTGGTTTAACATAACAAATTGGCTGTGGTATATAAAA
TTATTCATAATGATAGTAGGAGGCTTGGTAGGTTTAAGAATAGTTTTTGCTGTACTTTCTATAGTGAATA
GAGTTAGGCAGGGATATTCACCATTATCGTTTCAGACCCACCTCCCAACCCCGAGGGGACCCATGCATTG
CATCTCAATTAGTCAGCAACCAGGTGTGGAAAGTCCCCAGGCTCCCCAGCAGGCAGAAGTATGCAAAGCA
TGCGTCTCAATTAGTCAGCAACCATAGTCCCGCCCCTAACTCCGCCCATCCCGCCCCTAACTCCGCCCAG
TTCCGCCCATTCTCCGCCCCATGGCTGACTAATTTTTTTTATTTATGCAGAGGCCGAGGCCGCCTCGGCC
TCTGAGCTATTCCAGAAGTAGTGAGGAGGCTTTTTTGGAGGCCTAGGCTTTTGCAAAAAGCTTTCTAGAG
GTACCACCGGAGCTTACCATGACCGAGTACAAGCCCACGGTGCGCCTCGCCACCCGCGACGACGTCCCCA
GGGCCGTACGCACCCTCGCCGCCGCGTTCGCCGACTACCCCGCCACGCGCCACACCGTCGATCCGGACCG
CCACATCGAGCGGGTCACCGAGCTGCAAGAACTCTTCCTCACGCGCGTCGGGCTCGACATCGGCAAGGTG
TGGGTCGCGGACGACGGCGCCGCCGTGGCGGTCTGGACCACGCCGGAGAGCGTCGAAGCGGGGGCGGTGT
TCGCCGAGATCGGCCCGCGCATGGCCGAGTTGAGCGGTTCCCGGCTGGCCGCGCAGCAACAGATGGAAGG
CCTCCTGGCGCCGCACCGGCCCAAGGAGCCCGCGTGGTTCCTGGCCACCGTCGGCGTCTCGCCCGACCAC
CAGGGCAAGGGTCTGGGCAGCGCCGTCGTGCTCCCCGGAGTGGAGGCGGCCGAGCGCGCCGGGGTGCCCG
CCTTCCTGGAGACCTCCGCGCCCCGCAACCTCCCCTTCTACGAGCGGCTCGGCTTCACCGTCACCGCCGA
CGTCGAGGTGCCCGAAGGACCGCGCACCTGGTGCATGACCCGCAAGCCCGGTGCCAGTTAACGAATTCTA
GATCTTGAGACAAATGGCAGTATTCATCCACAATTTTAAAAGAAAAGGGGGGATTGGGGGGTACAGTGCA
GGGGAAAGAATAGTAGACATAATAGCAACAGACATACAAACTAAAGAATTACAAAAACAAATTACAAAAA
TTCAAAATTTTCGGGTTTATTACAGGGACAGCAGAGATCCACTTTGGCGCC
